Addgene plasmid #89525: LAMP-OeNL_pcDNA3
Purpose: Orange color variant of bright luminescent protein, fused to Lysosomal-associated membrane protein 1
Depositing lab: Takeharu Nagai. Publication: Five colour variants of bright luminescent protein for real-time multicolour bioimaging. Suzuki K, Kimura T, Shinoda H, Bai G, Daniels MJ, Arai Y, Nakano M, Nagai T. Nat Commun. 2016 Dec 14;7:13718. doi: 10.1038/ncomms13718. PubMed 27966527.
Backbone
  Vector backbone: pcDNA3
  Backbone manufacturer: Invitrogen
  Backbone size w/o insert (bp): 5400
  Vector type: Mammalian Expression
  Selectable markers: Neomycin (select with G418)
Growth in bacteria
  Bacterial resistance: Ampicillin, 100 μg/mL
  Growth temperature: 37°C
  Growth strain: DH5alpha
  Copy number: High Copy
Gene/Insert
  Gene/Insert name: OeNL
  Species: Synthetic
  Insert size (bp): 1263
  GenBank ID: LC128717
  Promoter: CMV
  Tag / fusion protein: LAMP1 (N terminal on insert)
  Cloning method: Restriction Enzyme; 5′ cloning site BamHI (not destroyed); 3′ cloning site EcoRI (not destroyed)
  Sequencing primers: 5′ CMV-F; 3′ BGHrev
Terms and licenses: Academic/Nonprofit Terms; Industry Terms: Not Available to Industry
Depositor comments: Derived from NanoLuc luciferase
How to cite: LAMP-OeNL_pcDNA3 was a gift from Takeharu Nagai (Addgene plasmid # 89525 ; http://n2t.net/addgene:89525 ; RRID:Addgene_89525)
