[The description below was written by a language model from this plasmid's Addgene catalogue record and pLannotate feature annotations shown in this document.]
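Description:
LAMP-OeNL_pcDNA3 is a mammalian expression plasmid built on the pcDNA3 backbone that encodes a lysosome-targeted version of OeNL, the orange colour variant in a series of bright luminescent proteins derived from NanoLuc luciferase. The sequenced plasmid is about 7.9 kb. It is maintained in E. coli through a high-copy ColE1/pUC-type origin with ampicillin resistance (AmpR). A neomycin phosphotransferase cassette, driven by the SV40 early promoter and ended by an SV40 poly(A) signal, allows G418 selection of stably transfected mammalian cells. The backbone also carries an f1 origin, and T7 and SP6 promoters flank the cloning region.

The CMV immediate-early enhancer and promoter drive the expression cassette, which terminates at the bovine growth hormone polyadenylation signal. The open reading frame begins with LAMP1, annotated as the rat lysosome-associated membrane glycoprotein 1, fused to the N-terminus of the synthetic OeNL insert, which was cloned between BamHI and EcoRI sites. In the feature table, OeNL consists of a Kusabira-Orange-type monomeric fluorescent protein sequence with NanoLuc-derived segments annotated on both sides. The short upstream NanoLuc match may be a partial or misassigned hit, and the record does not explain this arrangement. Pairing a luciferase with a fluorescent protein is consistent with designs in which energy from the luciferase reaction is transferred to the fluorescent acceptor, shifting emission toward orange. The short HIV-1 LTR, ble and lacI fragments in the table are probably backbone remnants or chance annotation matches rather than functional parts.

The LAMP1 fusion is intended to direct the reporter to lysosomal membranes, so the construct can serve as an orange lysosomal marker for real-time bioluminescence imaging, including multicolour imaging alongside the other colour variants.
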