Features (pLannotate 1.2.2; 26 found; start..end, strand, type, name):
    121..500     +  enhancer       CMV enhancer: human cytomegalovirus immediate early enhancer
    501..704     +  promoter       CMV promoter: human cytomegalovirus (CMV) immediate early promoter
    700..733     +  LTR            5' LTR (truncated) (fragment): truncated 5' long terminal repeat (LTR) from HIV-1
    749..767     +  promoter       T7 promoter: promoter for bacteriophage T7 RNA polymerase
    788..2008    +  CDS            LAMP1: rat lysosome-associated membrane glycoprotein 1
   2060..2209    +  CDS            Nluc (fragment): NanoLuc® luciferase human codon-optimized
   2234..2261    +  CDS            hmKO (fragment): humanized monomeric Kusabira-Orange fluorescent protein mammalian codon-optimized
   2263..2287    +  CDS            hmKO (fragment): humanized monomeric Kusabira-Orange fluorescent protein mammalian codon-optimized
   2300..2950    +  CDS            hmKO: humanized monomeric Kusabira-Orange fluorescent protein mammalian codon-optimized
   2957..3322    +  CDS            Nluc (fragment): NanoLuc® luciferase human codon-optimized
   3383..3401    -  promoter       SP6 promoter: promoter for bacteriophage SP6 RNA polymerase
   3427..3651    +  polyA_signal   bGH poly(A) signal: bovine growth hormone polyadenylation signal
   3655..3676    +  promoter       SV40 promoter (fragment): SV40 enhancer and early promoter
   3697..4125    +  rep_origin     f1 ori (sequence partly withheld): f1 bacteriophage origin of replication; arrow indicates direction of (+) strand synthesis
   4139..4468    +  promoter       SV40 promoter: SV40 enhancer and early promoter
   4535..5326    +  CDS            neo: KKA2_KLEPN - Also known as kan, nptII. Experimental evidence at protein level: Swiss-Prot protein existence level 1. Resistance to kanamycin, neomycin, paromomycin, ribostamycin, butirosin and gentamicin B. From Klebsiella pneumoniae.
   5350..5508    +  CDS            ble (fragment): BLE_KLEPN - Experimental evidence at protein level: Swiss-Prot protein existence level 1. Binding protein with a strong affinity to the bleomycin family of antibiotics. Binds to CL990; an antimitotic-antibiotic compound. From Klebsiella pneumoniae.
   5503..5624    +  polyA_signal   SV40 poly(A) signal: SV40 polyadenylation signal
   5697..5713    -  protein_bind   lac operator: The lac repressor binds to the lac operator to inhibit transcription in E. coli. This inhibition can be relieved by adding lactose or isopropyl-β-D-thiogalactopyranoside (IPTG). lac repressor encoded by lacI
   5721..5751    -  promoter       lac promoter: promoter for the E. coli lac operon
   5766..5787    -  protein_bind   CAP binding site: CAP binding activates transcription in the presence of cAMP. E. coli catabolite activator protein
   5800..5892    -  CDS            lacI (fragment): lac repressor; lacI; The lac repressor binds to the lac operator to inhibit transcription in E. coli. This inhibition can be relieved by adding lactose or isopropyl-β-D-thiogalactopyranoside (IPTG).
   6075..6663    -  rep_origin     ori: high-copy-number ColE1/pMB1/pBR322/pUC origin of replication
   6834..7694    -  CDS            AmpR: β-lactamase; bla; confers resistance to ampicillin, carbenicillin, and related antibiotics
   7695..7799    -  promoter       AmpR promoter: bla
   7858..7910    -  misc_feature   bom (fragment): basis of mobility region from pBR322
>Addgene plasmid #89525 | LAMP-OeNL_pcDNA3 | addgene full sequence | sequence record 177726 | Addgene NGS Result
AGTGCGCGAGCAAAATTTAAGCTACAACAAGGCAAGGCTTGACCGACAATTGCATGAAGAATCTGCTTAG
GGTTAGGCGTTTTGCGCTGCTTCGCGATGTACGGGCCAGATATACGCGTTGACATTGATTATTGACTAGT
TATTAATAGTAATCAATTACGGGGTCATTAGTTCATAGCCCATATATGGAGTTCCGCGTTACATAACTTA
CGGTAAATGGCCCGCCTGGCTGACCGCCCAACGACCCCCGCCCATTGACGTCAATAATGACGTATGTTCC
CATAGTAACGCCAATAGGGACTTTCCATTGACGTCAATGGGTGGAGTATTTACGGTAAACTGCCCACTTG
GCAGTACATCAAGTGTATCATATGCCAAGTACGCCCCCTATTGACGTCAATGACGGTAAATGGCCCGCCT
GGCATTATGCCCAGTACATGACCTTATGGGACTTTCCTACTTGGCAGTACATCTACGTATTAGTCATCGC
TATTACCATGGTGATGCGGTTTTGGCAGTACATCAATGGGCGTGGATAGCGGTTTGACTCACGGGGATTT
CCAAGTCTCCACCCCATTGACGTCAATGGGAGTTTGTTTTGGCACCAAAATCAACGGGACTTTCCAAAAT
GTCGTAACAACTCCGCCCCATTGACGCAAATGGGCGGTAGGCGTGTACGGTGGGAGGTCTATATAAGCAG
AGCTCTCTGGCTAACTAGAGAACCCACTGCTTACTGGCTTATCGAAATTAATACGACTCACTATAGGGAG
ACCCAAGCTTCGCCACCATGGCGGCCCCGGGCGCCCGGCGTCCGCTGCTCCTGTTGCTGCTGGCAGGCCT
TGCACACAGCGCCCCAGCACTGTTCGAGGTGAAAGACAACAACGGTACAGCGTGTATAATGGCCAGCTTC
TCTGCCTCCTTTCTGACCACCTATGAGGCTGGACATGTTTCTAAGGTCTCGAATATGACCCTGCCAGCCT
CTGCAGAAGTCCTGAAGAATAGCAGCTCTTGTGGTGAAAAGAATGCTTCTGAGCCCACCCTCGCAATCAC
CTTTGGAGAAGGATATTTACTGAAACTCACCTTCACAAAAAACACAACACGTTACAGTGTCCAGCACATG
TATTTCACATATAACCTGTCAGACACACAATTCTTTCCCAATGCCAGCTCCAAAGGGCCCGACACTGTGG
ATTCCACAACTGACATCAAGGCAGACATCAACAAAACATACCGATGTGTCAGCGACATCAGGGTCTACAT
GAAGAATGTGACCATTGTGCTCTGGGACGCTACTATCCAGGCCTACCTGCCGAGTAGCAACTTCAGCAAG
GAAGAGACACGCTGCCCACAGGATCAACCTTCCCCAACTACTGGGCCACCCAGCCCCTCACCACCACTTG
TGCCCACAAACCCCAGTGTGTCCAAGTACAATGTGACTGGTGACAATGGAACCTGCCTGCTGGCCTCTAT
GGCACTGCAACTCAACATCACCTACATGAAGAAGGACAACACGACTGTGACCAGAGCATTCAACATCAAC
CCAAGTGACAAATATAGTGGGACTTGCGGTGCCCAGTTGGTGACCCTGAAGGTGGGGAACAAGAGCAGAG
TCCTGGAGCTGCAGTTTGGGATGAATGCCACTTCTAGCCTGTTTTTCCTGCAAGGAGTTCAGTTGAACAT
GACTCTTCCTGATGCCATAGAGCCCACGTTCAGCACCTCCAACTATTCCCTGAAAGCTCTTCAGGCCAGT
GTCGGCAACTCATACAAGTGCAACAGTGAGGAGCACATCTTTGTCAGCAAGGCGCTCGCCCTCAATGTCT
TCAGCGTGCAAGTCCAGGCTTTCAGGGTAGAAAGTGACAGGTTTGGGTCTGTGGAAGAGTGTGTACAGGA
CGGTAACAACATGCTGATCCCCATTGCTGTGGGCGGGGCCCTGGCAGGGCTGGTCCTCATCGTCCTCATC
GCCTACCTCATCGGCAGGAAGAGGAGTCACGCGGGCTATCAGACCATCGGTACCGGCAGCGGTGGCGGTG
GCAGCGGTGGCGGTGGCAGCGGTGGATCCATGGTCTTCACACTCGAAGATTTCGTTGGGGACTGGCGACA
GACAGCCGGCTACAACCTGGACCAAGTCCTTGAACAGGGAGGTGTGTCCAGTTTGTTTCAGAATCTCGGG
GTGTCCGTAACTCCGATCCAAAGGATTGTCCTGAGCGGTCTCGAGGGCGGTAGCGGTGGCAGCGTGAGCG
TGATCAAGCCCGAGATGAAGAAGGTGGAGGACGCCGTGGCCCACTCCACTCTCGAGGGCGTGAGCGTGAT
CAAGCCCGAGATGAAGATGAGGTACTACATGGACGGCTCCGTCAATGGGCATGAGTTCACAATCGAGGGT
GAGGGCACAGGCAGACCTTACGAGGGACATCAGGAGATGACACTGCGCGTCACAATGGCCGAGGGCGGGC
CAATGCCTTTCGCCTTCGACCTGGTGTCCCACGTGTTCTGTTACGGCCACAGAGTTTTTACTAAATATCC
AGAAGAGATCCCAGACTATTTCAAGCAGGCCTTTCCTGAGGGCCTGTCCTGGGAGAGGTCCCTGGAGTTC
GAGGACGGCGGCTCCGCCTCCGTGAGCGCCCACATCAGCCTGAGGGGCAACACCTTCTACCACAAGTCCA
AGTTCACCGGCGTGAACTTCCCCGCCGACGGCCCCATCATGCAGAACCAGAGCGTGGACTGGGAGCCCTC
CACCGAGAAGATCACCGCCAGCGACGGCGTGCTGAAGGGCGACGTGACCATGTACCTGAAGCTGGAGGGC
GGCGGCAACCACAAGTGCCAGATGAAGACCACCTACAAGGCCGCCAAGGAGATCCTGGAGATGCCCGGCG
ACCACTACATCGGCCACAGGCTGGTGAGGAAGACCGAGGGCAACATCACCGAGCAGGTGGAGGACGCCGT
GGCCCACTCCGAGCTCGAAAATGGGCTGAAGATCGACATCCATGTCATCATCCCGTATGAAGGTCTGAGC
GGCGACCAAATGGGCCAGATCGAAAAAATTTTTAAGGTGGTGTACCCTGTGGATGATCATCACTTTAAGG
TGATCCTGCACTATGGCACACTGGTAATCGACGGGGTTACGCCGAACATGATCGACTATTTCGGACGGCC
GTATGAAGGCATCGCCGTGTTCGACGGCAAAAAGATCACTGTAACAGGGACCCTGTGGAACGGCAACAAA
ATTATCGACGAGCGCCTGATCAACCCCGACGGCTCCCTGCTGTTCCGAGTAACCATCAACGGAGTGACCG
GCTGGCGGCTGTGCGAACGCATTCTGGCGTAAGAATTCTGCAGATATCCATCACACTGGCGGCCGCTCGA
GCATGCATCTAGAGGGCCCTATTCTATAGTGTCACCTAAATGCTAGAGCTCGCTGATCAGCCTCGACTGT
GCCTTCTAGTTGCCAGCCATCTGTTGTTTGCCCCTCCCCCGTGCCTTCCTTGACCCTGGAAGGTGCCACT
CCCACTGTCCTTTCCTAATAAAATGAGGAAATTGCATCGCATTGTCTGAGTAGGTGTCATTCTATTCTGG
GGGGTGGGGTGGGGCAGGACAGCAAGGGGGAGGATTGGGAAGACAATAGCAGGCATGCTGGGGATGCGGT
GGGCTCTATGGCTTCTGAGGCGGAAAGAACCAGCTGGGGCTCTAGGGGGTATCCCC
[124 nt withheld, positions 3697-3820]
C
[91 nt withheld, positions 3822-3912]
A
[49 nt withheld, positions 3914-3962]
CCTTTGACGTTGGAGTCCACGTTCTTT
[37 nt withheld, positions 3990-4026]
ACCCTATCTCGGTCTATTCTTTTGATTTATAAGGGATTTTGCCGATTTCGGCCTATTGGTTAAAAAATGA
GCTGATTTAACAAAAATTTAACGCGAATTAATTCTGTGGAATGTGTGTCAGTTAGGGTGTGGAAAGTCCC
CAGGCTCCCCAGCAGGCAGAAGTATGCAAAGCATGCATCTCAATTAGTCAGCAACCAGGTGTGGAAAGTC
CCCAGGCTCCCCAGCAGGCAGAAGTATGCAAAGCATGCATCTCAATTAGTCAGCAACCATAGTCCCGCCC
CTAACTCCGCCCATCCCGCCCCTAACTCCGCCCAGTTCCGCCCATTCTCCGCCCCATGGCTGACTAATTT
TTTTTATTTATGCAGAGGCCGAGGCCGCCTCTGCCTCTGAGCTATTCCAGAAGTAGTGAGGAGGCTTTTT
TGGAGGCCTAGGCTTTTGCAAAAAGCTCCCGGGAGCTTGTATATCCATTTTCGGATCTGATCAAGAGACA
GGATGAGGATCGTTTCGCATGATTGAACAAGATGGATTGCACGCAGGTTCTCCGGCCGCTTGGGTGGAGA
GGCTATTCGGCTATGACTGGGCACAACAGACAATCGGCTGCTCTGATGCCGCCGTGTTCCGGCTGTCAGC
GCAGGGGCGCCCGGTTCTTTTTGTCAAGACCGACCTGTCCGGTGCCCTGAATGAACTGCAGGACGAGGCA
GCGCGGCTATCGTGGCTGGCCACGACGGGCGTTCCTTGCGCAGCTGTGCTCGACGTTGTCACTGAAGCGG
GAAGGGACTGGCTGCTATTGGGCGAAGTGCCGGGGCAGGATCTCCTGTCATCTCACCTTGCTCCTGCCGA
GAAAGTATCCATCATGGCTGATGCAATGCGGCGGCTGCATACGCTTGATCCGGCTACCTGCCCATTCGAC
CACCAAGCGAAACATCGCATCGAGCGAGCACGTACTCGGATGGAAGCCGGTCTTGTCGATCAGGATGATC
TGGACGAAGAGCATCAGGGGCTCGCGCCAGCCGAACTGTTCGCCAGGCTCAAGGCGCGCATGCCCGACGG
CGAGGATCTCGTCGTGACCCATGGCGATGCCTGCTTGCCGAATATCATGGTGGAAAATGGCCGCTTTTCT
GGATTCATCGACTGTGGCCGGCTGGGTGTGGCGGACCGCTATCAGGACATAGCGTTGGCTACCCGTGATA
TTGCTGAAGAGCTTGGCGGCGAATGGGCTGACCGCTTCCTCGTGCTTTACGGTATCGCCGCTCCCGATTC
GCAGCGCATCGCCTTCTATCGCCTTCTTGACGAGTTCTTCTGAGCGGGACTCTGGGGTTCGAAATGACCG
ACCAAGCGACGCCCAACCTGCCATCACGAGATTTCGATTCCACCGCCGCCTTCTATGAAAGGTTGGGCTT
CGGAATCGTTTTCCGGGACGCCGGCTGGATGATCCTCCAGCGCGGGGATCTCATGCTGGAGTTCTTCGCC
CACCCCAACTTGTTTATTGCAGCTTATAATGGTTACAAATAAAGCAATAGCATCACAAATTTCACAAATA
AAGCATTTTTTTCACTGCATTCTAGTTGTGGTTTGTCCAAACTCATCAATGTATCTTATCATGTCTGTAT
ACCGTCGACCTCTAGCTAGAGCTTGGCGTAATCATGGTCATAGCTGTTTCCTGTGTGAAATTGTTATCCG
CTCACAATTCCACACAACATACGAGCCGGAAGCATAAAGTGTAAAGCCTGGGGTGCCTAATGAGTGAGCT
AACTCACATTAATTGCGTTGCGCTCACTGCCCGCTTTCCAGTCGGGAAACCTGTCGTGCCAGCTGCATTA
ATGAATCGGCCAACGCGCGGGGAGAGGCGGTTTGCGTATTGGGCGCTCTTCCGCTTCCTCGCTCACTGAC
TCGCTGCGCTCGGTCGTTCGGCTGCGGCGAGCGGTATCAGCTCACTCAAAGGCGGTAATACGGTTATCCA
CAGAATCAGGGGATAACGCAGGAAAGAACATGTGAGCAAAAGGCCAGCAAAAGGCCAGGAACCGTAAAAA
GGCCGCGTTGCTGGCGTTTTTCCATAGGCTCCGCCCCCCTGACGAGCATCACAAAAATCGACGCTCAAGT
CAGAGGTGGCGAAACCCGACAGGACTATAAAGATACCAGGCGTTTCCCCCTGGAAGCTCCCTCGTGCGCT
CTCCTGTTCCGACCCTGCCGCTTACCGGATACCTGTCCGCCTTTCTCCCTTCGGGAAGCGTGGCGCTTTC
TCATAGCTCACGCTGTAGGTATCTCAGTTCGGTGTAGGTCGTTCGCTCCAAGCTGGGCTGTGTGCACGAA
CCCCCCGTTCAGCCCGACCGCTGCGCCTTATCCGGTAACTATCGTCTTGAGTCCAACCCGGTAAGACACG
ACTTATCGCCACTGGCAGCAGCCACTGGTAACAGGATTAGCAGAGCGAGGTATGTAGGCGGTGCTACAGA
GTTCTTGAAGTGGTGGCCTAACTACGGCTACACTAGAAGAACAGTATTTGGTATCTGCGCTCTGCTGAAG
CCAGTTACCTTCGGAAAAAGAGTTGGTAGCTCTTGATCCGGCAAACAAACCACCGCTGGTAGCGGTGGTT
TTTTTGTTTGCAAGCAGCAGATTACGCGCAGAAAAAAAGGATCTCAAGAAGATCCTTTGATCTTTTCTAC
GGGGTCTGACGCTCAGTGGAACGAAAACTCACGTTAAGGGATTTTGGTCATGAGATTATCAAAAAGGATC
TTCACCTAGATCCTTTTAAATTAAAAATGAAGTTTTAAATCAATCTAAAGTATATATGAGTAAACTTGGT
CTGACAGTTACCAATGCTTAATCAGTGAGGCACCTATCTCAGCGATCTGTCTATTTCGTTCATCCATAGT
TGCCTGACTCCCCGTCGTGTAGATAACTACGATACGGGAGGGCTTACCATCTGGCCCCAGTGCTGCAATG
ATACCGCGAGACCCACGCTCACCGGCTCCAGATTTATCAGCAATAAACCAGCCAGCCGGAAGGGCCGAGC
GCAGAAGTGGTCCTGCAACTTTATCCGCCTCCATCCAGTCTATTAATTGTTGCCGGGAAGCTAGAGTAAG
TAGTTCGCCAGTTAATAGTTTGCGCAACGTTGTTGCCATTGCTACAGGCATCGTGGTGTCACGCTCGTCG
TTTGGTATGGCTTCATTCAGCTCCGGTTCCCAACGATCAAGGCGAGTTACATGATCCCCCATGTTGTGCA
AAAAAGCGGTTAGCTCCTTCGGTCCTCCGATCGTTGTCAGAAGTAAGTTGGCCGCAGTGTTATCACTCAT
GGTTATGGCAGCACTGCATAATTCTCTTACTGTCATGCCATCCGTAAGATGCTTTTCTGTGACTGGTGAG
TACTCAACCAAGTCATTCTGAGAATAGTGTATGCGGCGACCGAGTTGCTCTTGCCCGGCGTCAATACGGG
ATAATACCGCGCCACATAGCAGAACTTTAAAAGTGCTCATCATTGGAAAACGTTCTTCGGGGCGAAAACT
CTCAAGGATCTTACCGCTGTTGAGATCCAGTTCGATGTAACCCACTCGTGCACCCAACTGATCTTCAGCA
TCTTTTACTTTCACCAGCGTTTCTGGGTGAGCAAAAACAGGAAGGCAAAATGCCGCAAAAAAGGGAATAA
GGGCGACACGGAAATGTTGAATACTCATACTCTTCCTTTTTCAATATTATTGAAGCATTTATCAGGGTTA
TTGTCTCATGAGCGGATACATATTTGAATGTATTTAGAAAAATAAACAAATAGGGGTTCCGCGCACATTT
CCCCGAAAAGTGCCACCTGACGTCGACGGATCGGGAGATCTCCCGATCCCCTATGGTGCACTCTCAGTAC
AATCTGCTCTGATGCCGCATAGTTAAGCCAGTATCTGCTCCCTGCTTGTGTGTTGGAGGTCGCTGAGT
