>Addgene plasmid #89525 | LAMP-OeNL_pcDNA3 | depositor partial sequence | sequence record 173464 | OeNL moiety
ATGGTCTTCACACTCGAAGATTTCGTTGGGGACTGGCGACAGACAGCCGGCTACAACCTGGACCAAGTCC
TTGAACAGGGAGGTGTGTCCAGTTTGTTTCAGAATCTCGGGGTGTCCGTAACTCCGATCCAAAGGATTGT
CCTGAGCGGTCTCGAGGGCGGTAGCGGTGGCAGCGTGAGCGTGATCAAGCCCGAGATGAAGAAGGTGGAG
GACGCCGTGGCCCACTCCACTCTCGAGGGCGTGAGCGTGATCAAGCCCGAGATGAAGATGAGGTACTACA
TGGACGGCTCCGTCAATGGGCATGAGTTCACAATCGAGGGTGAGGGCACAGGCAGACCTTACGAGGGACA
TCAGGAGATGACACTGCGCGTCACAATGGCCGAGGGCGGGCCAATGCCTTTCGCCTTCGACCTGGTGTCC
CACGTGTTCTGTTACGGCCACAGAGTTTTTACTAAATATCCAGAAGAGATCCCAGACTATTTCAAGCAGG
CCTTTCCTGAGGGCCTGTCCTGGGAGAGGTCCCTGGAGTTCGAGGACGGCGGCTCCGCCTCCGTGAGCGC
CCACATCAGCCTGAGGGGCAACACCTTCTACCACAAGTCCAAGTTCACCGGCGTGAACTTCCCCGCCGAC
GGCCCCATCATGCAGAACCAGAGCGTGGACTGGGAGCCCTCCACCGAGAAGATCACCGCCAGCGACGGCG
TGCTGAAGGGCGACGTGACCATGTACCTGAAGCTGGAGGGCGGCGGCAACCACAAGTGCCAGATGAAGAC
CACCTACAAGGCCGCCAAGGAGATCCTGGAGATGCCCGGCGACCACTACATCGGCCACAGGCTGGTGAGG
AAGACCGAGGGCAACATCACCGAGCAGGTGGAGGACGCCGTGGCCCACTCCGAGCTCGAAAATGGGCTGA
AGATCGACATCCATGTCATCATCCCGTATGAAGGTCTGAGCGGCGACCAAATGGGCCAGATCGAAAAAAT
TTTTAAGGTGGTGTACCCTGTGGATGATCATCACTTTAAGGTGATCCTGCACTATGGCACACTGGTAATC
GACGGGGTTACGCCGAACATGATCGACTATTTCGGACGGCCGTATGAAGGCATCGCCGTGTTCGACGGCA
AAAAGATCACTGTAACAGGGACCCTGTGGAACGGCAACAAAATTATCGACGAGCGCCTGATCAACCCCGA
CGGCTCCCTGCTGTTCCGAGTAACCATCAACGGAGTGACCGGCTGGCGGCTGTGCGAACGCATTCTGGCG
TAA
